>Addgene plasmid #121264 | pUC57-Kan_br48_PWT4_100 | depositor full sequence | sequence record 237952 | pUC57-Kan_br48_PWT4_100 sequence 2892 bps
TCGCGCGTTTCGGTGATGACGGTGAAAACCTCTGACACATGCAGCTCCCGGAGACGGTCACAGCTTGTCT
GTAAGCGGATGCCGGGAGCAGACAAGCCCGTCAGGGCGCGTCAGCGGGTGTTGGCGGGTGTCGGGGCTGG
CTTAACTATGCGGCATCAGAGCAGATTGTACTGAGAGTGCACCATATGCGGTGTGAAATACCGCACAGAT
GCGTAAGGAGAAAATACCGCATCAGGCGCCATTCGCCATTCAGGCTGCGCAACTGTTGGGAAGGGCGATC
GGTGCGGGCCTCTTCGCTATTACGCCAGCTGGCGAAAGGGGGATGTGCTGCAAGGCGATTAAGTTGGGTA
ACGCCAGGGTTTTCCCAGTCACGACGTTGTAAAACGACGGCCAGTGAATTGACGCGTATTGGGATGGAAC
TTGGTCTCTAATGATGCCAAAACCATCTTCTAATTCTTTGAACTCTCCAGAAGTTCCAACTTATAAAATT
GGTCATCCAGGTCCAAGATATATTAGATATAATGATGGTGAAATTCATGAAGTTGAAAGAAAAGAATCTG
GTAGATATAGAGTTGATGATGGTGGTTTGATTAGAGAAGAATATGAAAAAAAAACTCAAGATTCTGAAGG
TTCTAAAACTCCAACTACTAGAGGTCCAAAATGAGCTTAGAGACCAAGTTCATCCCAATGGCGCGCCGAG
CTTGGCTCGAGCATGGTCATAGCTGTTTCCTGTGTGAAATTGTTATCCGCTCACAATTCCACACAACATA
CGAGCCGGAAGCATAAAGTGTAAAGCCTGGGGTGCCTAATGAGTGAGCTAACTCACATTAATTGCGTTGC
GCTCACTGCCCGCTTTCCAGTCGGGAAACCTGTCGTGCCAGCTGCATTAATGAATCGGCCAACGCGCGGG
GAGAGGCGGTTTGCGTATTGGGCGCTCTTCCGCTTCCTCGCTCACTGACTCGCTGCGCTCGGTCGTTCGG
CTGCGGCGAGCGGTATCAGCTCACTCAAAGGCGGTAATACGGTTATCCACAGAATCAGGGGATAACGCAG
GAAAGAACATGTGAGCAAAAGGCCAGCAAAAGGCCAGGAACCGTAAAAAGGCCGCGTTGCTGGCGTTTTT
CCATAGGCTCCGCCCCCCTGACGAGCATCACAAAAATCGACGCTCAAGTCAGAGGTGGCGAAACCCGACA
GGACTATAAAGATACCAGGCGTTTCCCCCTGGAAGCTCCCTCGTGCGCTCTCCTGTTCCGACCCTGCCGC
TTACCGGATACCTGTCCGCCTTTCTCCCTTCGGGAAGCGTGGCGCTTTCTCATAGCTCACGCTGTAGGTA
TCTCAGTTCGGTGTAGGTCGTTCGCTCCAAGCTGGGCTGTGTGCACGAACCCCCCGTTCAGCCCGACCGC
TGCGCCTTATCCGGTAACTATCGTCTTGAGTCCAACCCGGTAAGACACGACTTATCGCCACTGGCAGCAG
CCACTGGTAACAGGATTAGCAGAGCGAGGTATGTAGGCGGTGCTACAGAGTTCTTGAAGTGGTGGCCTAA
CTACGGCTACACTAGAAGAACAGTATTTGGTATCTGCGCTCTGCTGAAGCCAGTTACCTTCGGAAAAAGA
GTTGGTAGCTCTTGATCCGGCAAACAAACCACCGCTGGTAGCGGTGGTTTTTTTGTTTGCAAGCAGCAGA
TTACGCGCAGAAAAAAAGGATCTCAAGAAGATCCTTTGATCTTTTCTACGGGGTCTGACGCTCAGTGGAA
CGAAAACTCACGTTAAGGGATTTTGGTCATGAGATTATCAAAAAGGATCTTCACCTAGATCCTTTTAAAT
TAAAAATGAAGTTTTAAATCAATCTAAAGTATATATGAGTAAACTTGGTCTGACAGTTAGAAAAACTCAT
CGAGCATCAAATGAAACTGCAATTTATTCATATCAGGATTATCAATACCATATTTTTGAAAAAGCCGTTT
CTGTAATGAAGGAGAAAACTCACCGAGGCAGTTCCATAGGATGGCAAGATCCTGGTATCGGTCTGCGATT
CCGACTCGTCCAACATCAATACAACCTATTAATTTCCCCTCGTCAAAAATAAGGTTATCAAGTGAGAAAT
CACCATGAGTGACGACTGAATCCGGTGAGAATGGCAAAAGTTTATGCATTTCTTTCCAGACTTGTTCAAC
AGGCCAGCCATTACGCTCGTCATCAAAATCACTCGCATCAACCAAACCGTTATTCATTCGTGATTGCGCC
TGAGCGAGACGAAATACGCGATCGCTGTTAAAAGGACAATTACAAACAGGAATCGAATGCAACCGGCGCA
GGAACACTGCCAGCGCATCAACAATATTTTCACCTGAATCAGGATATTCTTCTAATACCTGGAATGCTGT
TTTCCCAGGGATCGCAGTGGTGAGTAACCATGCATCATCAGGAGTACGGATAAAATGCTTGATGGTCGGA
AGAGGCATAAATTCCGTCAGCCAGTTTAGTCTGACCATCTCATCTGTAACATCATTGGCAACGCTACCTT
TGCCATGTTTCAGAAACAACTCTGGCGCATCGGGCTTCCCATACAATCGATAGATTGTCGCACCTGATTG
CCCGACATTATCGCGAGCCCATTTATACCCATATAAATCAGCATCCATGTTGGAATTTAATCGCGGCCTA
GAGCAAGACGTTTCCCGTTGAATATGGCTCATACTCTTCCTTTTTCAATATTATTGAAGCATTTATCAGG
GTTATTGTCTCATGAGCGGATACATATTTGAATGTATTTAGAAAAATAAACAAATAGGGGTTCCGCGCAC
ATTTCCCCGAAAAGTGCCACCTGACGTCTAAGAAACCATTATTATCATGACATTAACCTATAAAAATAGG
CGTATCACGAGGCCCTTTCGTC
Features (pLannotate 1.2.2; 10 found; start..end, strand, type, name):
    137..236     +  misc_feature   bom (fragment): basis of mobility region from pBR322
    242..399     -  CDS            lacZα (fragment): LacZα fragment of β-galactosidase; lacZ fragment
    740..756     -  protein_bind   lac operator: The lac repressor binds to the lac operator to inhibit transcription in E. coli. This inhibition can be relieved by adding lactose or isopropyl-β-D-thiogalactopyranoside (IPTG). lac repressor encoded by lacI
    764..794     -  promoter       lac promoter: promoter for the E. coli lac operon
    809..830     -  protein_bind   CAP binding site: CAP binding activates transcription in the presence of cAMP. E. coli catabolite activator protein
    843..935     -  CDS            lacI (fragment): lac repressor; lacI; The lac repressor binds to the lac operator to inhibit transcription in E. coli. This inhibition can be relieved by adding lactose or isopropyl-β-D-thiogalactopyranoside (IPTG).
   1118..1706    -  rep_origin     ori: high-copy-number ColE1/pMB1/pBR322/pUC origin of replication
   1877..2692    -  CDS            KanR: aminoglycoside phosphotransferase; aph(3')-Ia; confers resistance to kanamycin in bacteria or G418 (Geneticin®) in eukaryotes
   2693..2797    -  promoter       AmpR promoter: bla
   2892..35      +  CDS            rop (fragment) (across the origin): Rop protein, which maintains plasmids at low copy number; rop
