[The description below was written by a language model from this plasmid's Addgene catalogue record and pLannotate feature annotations shown in this document.]
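Description:
pUC57-Kan_br48_PWT4_100 is a small, high-copy bacterial cloning plasmid (2,892 bp in the depositor's full sequence) that serves as a level 0 module for Golden Gate assembly. It is built on the pUC57-Kan backbone, which replicates in E. coli from a ColE1/pUC-type origin and is selected with kanamycin through an aph(3')-Ia aminoglycoside phosphotransferase gene, annotated here as lying downstream of the AmpR (bla) promoter. The backbone also carries the usual pUC lac region: CAP binding site, lac promoter, lac operator and a lacZα fragment, along with short remnants of lacI, rop and the pBR322 bom region that are not functional parts of the design. The record lists lacZ as a selectable marker, reflecting the blue/white screening logic of pUC vectors, in which an insert placed in the cloning site interrupts lacZα.

The insert, br48_PWT4_100, was placed at the EcoRV site and can be sequenced from the flanking M13 forward and reverse primer sites. It is not annotated in the feature table, but the unannotated gap between the lacZα fragment and the lac operator is where it would be expected to sit, and comparing the total length with the stated backbone size suggests an insert of roughly 270 bp. The record attributes it to Magnaporthe oryzae (entered in the mutation field), and the associated publication describes a clone collection of effectors from this blast fungus across host-specific lineages. The record does not spell out the meaning of the name elements, the Type IIS enzyme or the overhangs used. No expression promoter, tag or terminator for the insert is recorded. As a level 0 part, it is intended as a coding module to be assembled into higher-level expression constructs.
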