Addgene plasmid #121264: pUC57-Kan_br48_PWT4_100
Purpose: Level 0 Golden-Gate compatible vector
Depositing lab: Sophien Kamoun. Depositing organization: Sainsbury Laboratory, Norwich. Publication: A Clone Resource of Magnaporthe oryzae Effectors That Share Sequence and Structural Similarities Across Host-Specific Lineages. Petit-Houdenot Y, Langner T, Harant A, Win J, Kamoun S. Mol Plant Microbe Interact. 2020 Aug;33(8):1032-1035. doi: 10.1094/MPMI-03-20-0052-A. Epub 2020 Jun 22. PubMed 32460610.
Backbone
  Vector backbone: pUC57-Kan
  Backbone size w/o insert (bp): 2626
  Vector type: Golden Gate
  Selectable markers: lacZ
Growth in bacteria
  Bacterial resistance: Kanamycin, 50 μg/mL
  Growth temperature: 37°C
  Growth strain: DH5alpha
  Copy number: High Copy
Gene/Insert
  Gene/Insert name: br48_PWT4_100
  Mutation: Magnaporthe oryzae
  Cloning method: Restriction Enzyme; 5′ cloning site EcoRV (unknown if destroyed); 3′ cloning site EcoRV (unknown if destroyed)
  Sequencing primers: 5′ M13Fw; 3′ M13Rv
Terms and licenses: Academic/Nonprofit Terms; Industry Terms: Not Available to Industry
How to cite: pUC57-Kan_br48_PWT4_100 was a gift from Sophien Kamoun (Addgene plasmid # 121264 ; http://n2t.net/addgene:121264 ; RRID:Addgene_121264)
