>Addgene plasmid #121264 | pUC57-Kan_br48_PWT4_100 | depositor partial sequence | sequence record 230780 | br48_PWT4_100
TTGGTCTCTAATGATGCCAAAACCATCTTCTAATTCTTTGAACTCTCCAGAAGTTCCAACTTATAAAATT
GGTCATCCAGGTCCAAGATATATTAGATATAATGATGGTGAAATTCATGAAGTTGAAAGAAAAGAATCTG
GTAGATATAGAGTTGATGATGGTGGTTTGATTAGAGAAGAATATGAAAAAAAAACTCAAGATTCTGAAGG
TTCTAAAACTCCAACTACTAGAGGTCCAAAATGAGCTTAGAGACCAA
