>Addgene plasmid #121264 | pUC57-Kan_br48_PWT4_100 | depositor partial sequence | sequence record 230781 | empty_vector
TCGCGCGTTTCGGTGATGACGGTGAAAACCTCTGACACATGCAGCTCCCGGAGACGGTCACAGCTTGTCT
GTAAGCGGATGCCGGGAGCAGACAAGCCCGTCAGGGCGCGTCAGCGGGTGTTGGCGGGTGTCGGGGCTGG
CTTAACTATGCGGCATCAGAGCAGATTGTACTGAGAGTGCACCATATGCGGTGTGAAATACCGCACAGAT
GCGTAAGGAGAAAATACCGCATCAGGCGCCATTCGCCATTCAGGCTGCGCAACTGTTGGGAAGGGCGATC
GGTGCGGGCCTCTTCGCTATTACGCCAGCTGGCGAAAGGGGGATGTGCTGCAAGGCGATTAAGTTGGGTA
ACGCCAGGGTTTTCCCAGTCACGACGTTGTAAAACGACGGCCAGTGAATTGACGCGTATTGGGATATCCC
AATGGCGCGCCGAGCTTGGCTCGAGCATGGTCATAGCTGTTTCCTGTGTGAAATTGTTATCCGCTCACAA
TTCCACACAACATACGAGCCGGAAGCATAAAGTGTAAAGCCTGGGGTGCCTAATGAGTGAGCTAACTCAC
ATTAATTGCGTTGCGCTCACTGCCCGCTTTCCAGTCGGGAAACCTGTCGTGCCAGCTGCATTAATGAATC
GGCCAACGCGCGGGGAGAGGCGGTTTGCGTATTGGGCGCTCTTCCGCTTCCTCGCTCACTGACTCGCTGC
GCTCGGTCGTTCGGCTGCGGCGAGCGGTATCAGCTCACTCAAAGGCGGTAATACGGTTATCCACAGAATC
AGGGGATAACGCAGGAAAGAACATGTGAGCAAAAGGCCAGCAAAAGGCCAGGAACCGTAAAAAGGCCGCG
TTGCTGGCGTTTTTCCATAGGCTCCGCCCCCCTGACGAGCATCACAAAAATCGACGCTCAAGTCAGAGGT
GGCGAAACCCGACAGGACTATAAAGATACCAGGCGTTTCCCCCTGGAAGCTCCCTCGTGCGCTCTCCTGT
TCCGACCCTGCCGCTTACCGGATACCTGTCCGCCTTTCTCCCTTCGGGAAGCGTGGCGCTTTCTCATAGC
TCACGCTGTAGGTATCTCAGTTCGGTGTAGGTCGTTCGCTCCAAGCTGGGCTGTGTGCACGAACCCCCCG
TTCAGCCCGACCGCTGCGCCTTATCCGGTAACTATCGTCTTGAGTCCAACCCGGTAAGACACGACTTATC
GCCACTGGCAGCAGCCACTGGTAACAGGATTAGCAGAGCGAGGTATGTAGGCGGTGCTACAGAGTTCTTG
AAGTGGTGGCCTAACTACGGCTACACTAGAAGAACAGTATTTGGTATCTGCGCTCTGCTGAAGCCAGTTA
CCTTCGGAAAAAGAGTTGGTAGCTCTTGATCCGGCAAACAAACCACCGCTGGTAGCGGTGGTTTTTTTGT
TTGCAAGCAGCAGATTACGCGCAGAAAAAAAGGATCTCAAGAAGATCCTTTGATCTTTTCTACGGGGTCT
GACGCTCAGTGGAACGAAAACTCACGTTAAGGGATTTTGGTCATGAGATTATCAAAAAGGATCTTCACCT
AGATCCTTTTAAATTAAAAATGAAGTTTTAAATCAATCTAAAGTATATATGAGTAAACTTGGTCTGACAG
TTAGAAAAACTCATCGAGCATCAAATGAAACTGCAATTTATTCATATCAGGATTATCAATACCATATTTT
TGAAAAAGCCGTTTCTGTAATGAAGGAGAAAACTCACCGAGGCAGTTCCATAGGATGGCAAGATCCTGGT
ATCGGTCTGCGATTCCGACTCGTCCAACATCAATACAACCTATTAATTTCCCCTCGTCAAAAATAAGGTT
ATCAAGTGAGAAATCACCATGAGTGACGACTGAATCCGGTGAGAATGGCAAAAGTTTATGCATTTCTTTC
CAGACTTGTTCAACAGGCCAGCCATTACGCTCGTCATCAAAATCACTCGCATCAACCAAACCGTTATTCA
TTCGTGATTGCGCCTGAGCGAGACGAAATACGCGATCGCTGTTAAAAGGACAATTACAAACAGGAATCGA
ATGCAACCGGCGCAGGAACACTGCCAGCGCATCAACAATATTTTCACCTGAATCAGGATATTCTTCTAAT
ACCTGGAATGCTGTTTTCCCAGGGATCGCAGTGGTGAGTAACCATGCATCATCAGGAGTACGGATAAAAT
GCTTGATGGTCGGAAGAGGCATAAATTCCGTCAGCCAGTTTAGTCTGACCATCTCATCTGTAACATCATT
GGCAACGCTACCTTTGCCATGTTTCAGAAACAACTCTGGCGCATCGGGCTTCCCATACAATCGATAGATT
GTCGCACCTGATTGCCCGACATTATCGCGAGCCCATTTATACCCATATAAATCAGCATCCATGTTGGAAT
TTAATCGCGGCCTAGAGCAAGACGTTTCCCGTTGAATATGGCTCATACTCTTCCTTTTTCAATATTATTG
AAGCATTTATCAGGGTTATTGTCTCATGAGCGGATACATATTTGAATGTATTTAGAAAAATAAACAAATA
GGGGTTCCGCGCACATTTCCCCGAAAAGTGCCACCTGACGTCTAAGAAACCATTATTATCATGACATTAA
CCTATAAAAATAGGCGTATCACGAGGCCCTTTCGTC
