>Addgene plasmid #121264 | pUC57-Kan_br48_PWT4_100 | addgene partial sequence | sequence record 237951 | M13-F20 5'-TGTAAAACGACGGCCAGT-3'
CTTGGTCTCTAATGATGCCAAAACCATCTTCTAATTCTTTGAACTCTCCAGAAGTTCCAACTTATAAAAT
TGGTCATCCAGGTCCAAGATATATTAGATATAATGATGGTGAAATTCATGAAGTTGAAAGAAAAGAATCT
GGTAGATATAGAGTTGATGATGGTGGTTTGATTAGAGAAGAATATGAAAAAAAAACTCAAGATTCTGAAG
GTTCTAAAACTCCAACTACTAGAGGTCCAAAATGAGCTTAGAGACCAAGTTCATCCCAATGGCGCGCCGA
GCTTGGCTCGAGCATGGTCATAGCTGTTTCCTGTGTGAAATTGTTATCCGCTCACAATTCCACACAACAT
ACGAGCCGGAAGCATAAAGTGTAAAGCCTGGGGTGCCTAATGAGTGAGCTAACTCACATTAATTGCGTTG
CGCTCACTGCCCGCTTTCCAGTCGGGAAACCTGTCGTGCCAGCTGCATTAATGAATCGGCCAACGCGCGG
GGAGAGGCGGTTTGCGTATTGGGCGCTCTTCCGCTTCCTCGCTCACTGACTCGCTGCGCTCGGTCGTTCG
GCTGCGGCGAGCGGTATCAGCTCACTCAAAGGCGGTAATACGGTTATCCACAGAATCAGGGGATAACGCA
GGAAAGAACATGTGAGCAAAAGGCCAGCAAAAGGCCAGGAACCGTAAAAAGGCCGCGTTGCTGGCGTTTT
TCCATAGGCTCCGCCCCCCTGACGAGCATCACAAAAATCGACGCTCAAGTCAGAGGTGGCGAAACCCGAC
AGGACTATAAAGATACCAGGCGTTTCCCCCTGGAAGCTCCCTCGTGCGCTCTCCTGTTCCGACCCTGCCG
CTTACCGGATACCTGTCCGCCTTTCTCCCTTCGGGAAGCGTGGCGCTTTCTCATAGCTCACGCTGTAGG
